Addgene plasmid #90573: CCNA1 C8.5 gRNA
Purpose: 3rd generation lentiviral gRNA plasmid targeting human CCNA1
Depositing lab: Iain Cheeseman. Depositing organization: Whitehead Institute for Biomedical Research. Publication: Large-Scale Analysis of CRISPR/Cas9 Cell-Cycle Knockouts Reveals the Diversity of p53-Dependent Responses to Cell-Cycle Defects. McKinley KL, Cheeseman IM. Dev Cell. 2017 Feb 27;40(4):405-420.e2. doi: 10.1016/j.devcel.2017.01.012. Epub 2017 Feb 16. PubMed 28216383.
Backbone
  Vector backbone: pLenti-sgRNA
  Backbone manufacturer: Eric Lander & David Sabatini labs (Addgene plasmid #71409)
  Backbone size w/o insert (bp): 9151
  Vector type: Lentiviral, CRISPR
  Selectable markers: Puromycin
Growth in bacteria
  Bacterial resistance: Ampicillin, 100 μg/mL
  Growth temperature: 37°C
  Growth strain: NEB Stable
  Copy number: Unknown
Gene/Insert
  Gene/Insert name: CCNA1 (Guide Designation C8.5) (alt name: pKMKO series)
  gRNA/shRNA sequence: CACCGATACTCACCAGAGCCCCGC
  Species: H. sapiens (human)
  Promoter: U6
  Cloning method: Restriction Enzyme; 5′ cloning site BsmBI (destroyed during cloning); 3′ cloning site BsmBI (destroyed during cloning)
  Sequencing primers: 5′ hU6-F (5'-GAGGGCCTATTTCCCATGATT-3'); 3′ EF1a-R (5'-CACGGCGACTACTGCACTTA-3')
Terms and licenses: Academic/Nonprofit Terms; Industry Terms: Not Available to Industry
Depositor comments: Please note that gRNA target sequence listed is not strictly the 20nt spacer sequence, but also contains the 5' BsmBI overhang. For more information about knockout human cell lines generated using this plasmid, please see http://cellcycleknockouts.wi.mit.edu/ .
How to cite: CCNA1 C8.5 gRNA was a gift from Iain Cheeseman (Addgene plasmid # 90573 ; http://n2t.net/addgene:90573 ; RRID:Addgene_90573)
