[The description below was written by a language model from this plasmid's Addgene catalogue record and pLannotate feature annotations shown in this document.]
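Description:
CCNA1 C8.5 gRNA is a third-generation lentiviral CRISPR guide plasmid built on the pLenti-sgRNA backbone and designed to express a single guide RNA against human CCNA1 (cyclin A1). It is propagated in E. coli through a high-copy ColE1/pUC-type origin with ampicillin selection (AmpR under its own bla promoter). The backbone also carries an f1 origin, an SV40 origin and poly(A) signal, and remnants of a lac/lacZα cloning region flanked by T3 and T7 promoters. The catalogue lists the empty backbone as 9,151 bp, whereas the annotated full sequence is 7,301 nt. This would be consistent with loss of a stuffer fragment when the guide was cloned between the two BsmBI sites, both destroyed in the process, although the record does not say so.

The viral cassette begins with an RSV promoter fused to a truncated HIV-1 5' LTR, which makes genomic RNA production Tat-independent. It is followed by the Ψ packaging signal with a gag fragment and the RRE for Rev-dependent export, and it ends in a self-inactivating ΔU3 3' LTR. Within it, a human U6 Pol III promoter drives the CCNA1 spacer joined to the S. pyogenes guide scaffold (annotated as a tracrRNA fragment). Downstream, a cPPT/CTS element precedes an EF-1α core promoter driving puromycin N-acetyltransferase, with a WPRE to enhance expression. No Cas9 is encoded, so it must be supplied separately in the target cells. Transduced cells are selected with puromycin. The plasmid belongs to a guide series used for a large-scale analysis of cell-cycle gene knockouts in human cells and the p53-dependent responses to the resulting defects.
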