Features (pLannotate 1.2.2; 27 found; start..end, strand, type, name):
     49..70      +  protein_bind   CAP binding site: CAP binding activates transcription in the presence of cAMP. E. coli catabolite activator protein
     85..115     +  promoter       lac promoter: promoter for the E. coli lac operon
    123..139     +  protein_bind   lac operator: The lac repressor binds to the lac operator to inhibit transcription in E. coli. This inhibition can be relieved by adding lactose or isopropyl-β-D-thiogalactopyranoside (IPTG). lac repressor encoded by lacI
    184..202     +  promoter       T3 promoter: promoter for bacteriophage T3 RNA polymerase
    230..456     +  promoter       RSV promoter: Rous sarcoma virus enhancer/promoter
    457..637     +  LTR            5' LTR (truncated): truncated 5' long terminal repeat (LTR) from HIV-1
    684..809     +  misc_feature   HIV-1 Ψ: packaging signal of human immunodeficiency virus type 1
    793..1156    +  CDS            HIV-1 gag (fragment): gag protein from human immunodeficiency virus 1; gag
   1302..1535    +  misc_feature   RRE: The Rev response element (RRE) of HIV-1 allows for Rev-dependent mRNA export from the nucleus to the cytoplasm.
   1912..1938    +  CDS            Rev (fragment): human immunodeficiency virus 1 (HIV-1) Rev protein; rev; enhances nuclear export of unspliced and incompletely spliced viral mRNAs
   1942..2182    +  promoter       U6 promoter: RNA polymerase III promoter for human U6 snRNA
   2229..2296    +  misc_RNA       tracrRNA (fragment): trans-activating CRISPR RNA for the Streptococcus pyogenes CRISPR/Cas9 system
   2345..2462    +  misc_feature   cPPT/CTS: central polypurine tract and central termination sequence of HIV-1
   2531..2742    +  promoter       EF-1α core promoter: core promoter for human elongation factor EF-1α
   2768..3367    +  CDS            PuroR (fragment): puromycin N-acetyltransferase; pac from Streptomyces; confers resistance to puromycin
   3383..3971    +  misc_feature   WPRE: woodchuck hepatitis virus posttranscriptional regulatory element
   4022..4041    +  misc_feature   cPPT/CTS (fragment): central polypurine tract and central termination sequence of HIV-1
   4043..4276    +  LTR            3' LTR (ΔU3): self-inactivating 3' long terminal repeat (LTR) from HIV-1
   4354..4475    +  polyA_signal   SV40 poly(A) signal: SV40 polyadenylation signal
   4515..4650    +  rep_origin     SV40 ori: SV40 origin of replication
   4671..4689    -  promoter       T7 promoter: promoter for bacteriophage T7 RNA polymerase
   4697..4852    +  CDS            lacZα (fragment): LacZα fragment of β-galactosidase; lacZ fragment
   4857..5285    +  rep_origin     f1 ori (sequence partly withheld): f1 bacteriophage origin of replication; arrow indicates direction of (+) strand synthesis
   5338..5442    +  promoter       AmpR promoter: bla
   5443..6303    +  CDS            AmpR: β-lactamase; bla; confers resistance to ampicillin, carbenicillin, and related antibiotics
   6474..7062    +  rep_origin     ori: high-copy-number ColE1/pMB1/pBR322/pUC origin of replication
   7245..36      +  CDS            lacI (fragment) (across the origin): lac repressor; lacI; The lac repressor binds to the lac operator to inhibit transcription in E. coli. This inhibition can be relieved by adding lactose or isopropyl-β-D-thiogalactopyranoside (IPTG).
>Addgene plasmid #90573 | CCNA1 C8.5 gRNA | addgene full sequence | sequence record 190255
GCACGACAGGTTTCCCGACTGGAAAGCGGGCAGTGAGCGCAACGCAATTAATGTGAGTTAGCTCACTCAT
TAGGCACCCCAGGCTTTACACTTTATGCTTCCGGCTCGTATGTTGTGTGGAATTGTGAGCGGATAACAAT
TTCACACAGGAAACAGCTATGACCATGATTACGCCAAGCGCGCAATTAACCCTCACTAAAGGGAACAAAA
GCTGGAGCTGCAAGCTTAATGTAGTCTTATGCAATACTCTTGTAGTCTTGCAACATGGTAACGATGAGTT
AGCAACATGCCTTACAAGGAGAGAAAAAGCACCGTGCATGCCGATTGGTGGAAGTAAGGTGGTACGATCG
TGCCTTATTAGGAAGGCAACAGACGGGTCTGACATGGATTGGACGAACCACTGAATTGCCGCATTGCAGA
GATATTGTATTTAAGTGCCTAGCTCGATACATAAACGGGTCTCTCTGGTTAGACCAGATCTGAGCCTGGG
AGCTCTCTGGCTAACTAGGGAACCCACTGCTTAAGCCTCAATAAAGCTTGCCTTGAGTGCTTCAAGTAGT
GTGTGCCCGTCTGTTGTGTGACTCTGGTAACTAGAGATCCCTCAGACCCTTTTAGTCAGTGTGGAAAATC
TCTAGCAGTGGCGCCCGAACAGGGACTTGAAAGCGAAAGGGAAACCAGAGGAGCTCTCTCGACGCAGGAC
TCGGCTTGCTGAAGCGCGCACGGCAAGAGGCGAGGGGCGGCGACTGGTGAGTACGCCAAAAATTTTGACT
AGCGGAGGCTAGAAGGAGAGAGATGGGTGCGAGAGCGTCAGTATTAAGCGGGGGAGAATTAGATCGCGAT
GGGAAAAAATTCGGTTAAGGCCAGGGGGAAAGAAAAAATATAAATTAAAACATATAGTATGGGCAAGCAG
GGAGCTAGAACGATTCGCAGTTAATCCTGGCCTGTTAGAAACATCAGAAGGCTGTAGACAAATACTGGGA
CAGCTACAACCATCCCTTCAGACAGGATCAGAAGAACTTAGATCATTATATAATACAGTAGCAACCCTCT
ATTGTGTGCATCAAAGGATAGAGATAAAAGACACCAAGGAAGCTTTAGACAAGATAGAGGAAGAGCAAAA
CAAAAGTAAGACCACCGCACAGCAAGCGGCCGCTGATCTTCAGACCTGGAGGAGGAGATATGAGGGACAA
TTGGAGAAGTGAATTATATAAATATAAAGTAGTAAAAATTGAACCATTAGGAGTAGCACCCACCAAGGCA
AAGAGAAGAGTGGTGCAGAGAGAAAAAAGAGCAGTGGGAATAGGAGCTTTGTTCCTTGGGTTCTTGGGAG
CAGCAGGAAGCACTATGGGCGCAGCGTCAATGACGCTGACGGTACAGGCCAGACAATTATTGTCTGGTAT
AGTGCAGCAGCAGAACAATTTGCTGAGGGCTATTGAGGCGCAACAGCATCTGTTGCAACTCACAGTCTGG
GGCATCAAGCAGCTCCAGGCAAGAATCCTGGCTGTGGAAAGATACCTAAAGGATCAACAGCTCCTGGGGA
TTTGGGGTTGCTCTGGAAAACTCATTTGCACCACTGCTGTGCCTTGGAATGCTAGTTGGAGTAATAAATC
TCTGGAACAGATTTGGAATCACACGACCTGGATGGAGTGGGACAGAGAAATTAACAATTACACAAGCTTA
ATACACTCCTTAATTGAAGAATCGCAAAACCAGCAAGAAAAGAATGAACAAGAATTATTGGAATTAGATA
AATGGGCAAGTTTGTGGAATTGGTTTAACATAACAAATTGGCTGTGGTATATAAAATTATTCATAATGAT
AGTAGGAGGCTTGGTAGGTTTAAGAATAGTTTTTGCTGTACTTTCTATAGTGAATAGAGTTAGGCAGGGA
TATTCACCATTATCGTTTCAGACCCACCTCCCAACCCCGAGGGGACCCAGAGAGGGCCTATTTCCCATGA
TTCCTTCATATTTGCATATACGATACAAGGCTGTTAGAGAGATAATTAGAATTAATTTGACTGTAAACAC
AAAGATATTAGTACAAAATACGTGACGTAGAAAGTAATAATTTCTTGGGTAGTTTGCAGTTTTAAAATTA
TGTTTTAAAATGGACTATCATATGCTTACCGTAACTTGAAAGTATTTCGATTTCTTGGCTTTATATATCT
TGTGGAAAGGACGAAACACCGATACTCACCAGAGCCCCGCGTTTAAGAGCTATGCTGGAAACAGCATAGC
AAGTTTAAATAAGGCTAGTCCGTTATCAACTTGAAAAAGTGGCACCGAGTCGGTGCTTTTTTTGAATTCT
AGATCTTGAGACAAATGGCAGTATTCATCCACAATTTTAAAAGAAAAGGGGGGATTGGGGGGTACAGTGC
AGGGGAAAGAATAGTAGACATAATAGCAACAGACATACAAACTAAAGAATTACAAAAACAAATTACAAAA
ATTCAAAATTTTCGGGTTTATTACAGGGACAGCAGAGATCCACTTTGGCGCCGGCTCGAGTGGCTCCGGT
GCCCGTCAGTGGGCAGAGCGCACATCGCCCACAGTCCCCGAGAAGTTGGGGGGAGGGGTCGGCAATTGAA
CCGGTGCCTAGAGAAGGTGGCGCGGGGTAAACTGGGAAAGTGATGTCGTGTACTGGCTCCGCCTTTTTCC
CGAGGGTGGGGGAGAACCGTATATAAGTGCAGTAGTCGCCGTGAACGTTCTTTTTCGCAACGGGTTTGCC
GCCAGAACACAGGTGTCGTGACGCGGGATCCGCCACCATGACCGAGTACAAGCCCACGGTGCGCCTCGCC
ACCCGCGACGACGTCCCCAGGGCCGTACGCACCCTCGCCGCCGCGTTCGCCGACTACCCCGCCACGCGCC
ACACCGTCGATCCGGACCGCCACATCGAGCGGGTCACCGAGCTGCAAGAACTCTTCCTCACGCGCGTCGG
GCTCGACATCGGCAAGGTGTGGGTCGCGGACGACGGCGCCGCGGTGGCGGTCTGGACCACGCCGGAGAGC
GTCGAAGCGGGGGCGGTGTTCGCCGAGATCGGCCCGCGCATGGCCGAGTTGAGCGGTTCCCGGCTGGCCG
CGCAGCAACAGATGGAAGGCCTCCTGGCGCCGCACCGGCCCAAGGAGCCCGCGTGGTTCCTGGCCACCGT
CGGAGTCTCGCCCGACCACCAGGGCAAGGGTCTGGGCAGCGCCGTCGTGCTCCCCGGAGTGGAGGCGGCC
GAGCGCGCCGGGGTGCCCGCCTTCCTGGAGACCTCCGCGCCCCGCAACCTCCCCTTCTACGAGCGGCTCG
GCTTCACCGTCACCGCCGACGTCGAGGTGCCCGAAGGACCGCGCACCTGGTGCATGACCCGCAAGCCCGG
TGCCTGAACGCGTTAAGTCGACAATCAACCTCTGGATTACAAAATTTGTGAAAGATTGACTGGTATTCTT
AACTATGTTGCTCCTTTTACGCTATGTGGATACGCTGCTTTAATGCCTTTGTATCATGCTATTGCTTCCC
GTATGGCTTTCATTTTCTCCTCCTTGTATAAATCCTGGTTGCTGTCTCTTTATGAGGAGTTGTGGCCCGT
TGTCAGGCAACGTGGCGTGGTGTGCACTGTGTTTGCTGACGCAACCCCCACTGGTTGGGGCATTGCCACC
ACCTGTCAGCTCCTTTCCGGGACTTTCGCTTTCCCCCTCCCTATTGCCACGGCGGAACTCATCGCCGCCT
GCCTTGCCCGCTGCTGGACAGGGGCTCGGCTGTTGGGCACTGACAATTCCGTGGTGTTGTCGGGGAAATC
ATCGTCCTTTCCTTGGCTGCTCGCCTGTGTTGCCACCTGGATTCTGCGCGGGACGTCCTTCTGCTACGTC
CCTTCGGCCCTCAATCCAGCGGACCTTCCTTCCCGCGGCCTGCTGCCGGCTCTGCGGCCTCTTCCGCGTC
TTCGCCTTCGCCCTCAGACGAGTCGGATCTCCCTTTGGGCCGCCTCCCCGCGTCGACTTTAAGACCAATG
ACTTACAAGGCAGCTGTAGATCTTAGCCACTTTTTAAAAGAAAAGGGGGGACTGGAAGGGCTAATTCACT
CCCAACGAAGACAAGATCTGCTTTTTGCTTGTACTGGGTCTCTCTGGTTAGACCAGATCTGAGCCTGGGA
GCTCTCTGGCTAACTAGGGAACCCACTGCTTAAGCCTCAATAAAGCTTGCCTTGAGTGCTTCAAGTAGTG
TGTGCCCGTCTGTTGTGTGACTCTGGTAACTAGAGATCCCTCAGACCCTTTTAGTCAGTGTGGAAAATCT
CTAGCAGTACGTATAGTAGTTCATGTCATCTTATTATTCAGTATTTATAACTTGCAAAGAAATGAATATC
AGAGAGTGAGAGGAACTTGTTTATTGCAGCTTATAATGGTTACAAATAAAGCAATAGCATCACAAATTTC
ACAAATAAAGCATTTTTTTCACTGCATTCTAGTTGTGGTTTGTCCAAACTCATCAATGTATCTTATCATG
TCTGGCTCTAGCTATCCCGCCCCTAACTCCGCCCATCCCGCCCCTAACTCCGCCCAGTTCCGCCCATTCT
CCGCCCCATGGCTGACTAATTTTTTTTATTTATGCAGAGGCCGAGGCCGCCTCGGCCTCTGAGCTATTCC
AGAAGTAGTGAGGAGGCTTTTTTGGAGGCCTAGGGACGTACCCAATTCGCCCTATAGTGAGTCGTATTAC
GCGCGCTCACTGGCCGTCGTTTTACAACGTCGTGACTGGGAAAACCCTGGCGTTACCCAACTTAATCGCC
TTGCAGCACATCCCCCTTTCGCCAGCTGGCGTAATAGCGAAGAGGCCCGCACCGATCGCCCTTCCCAACA
GTTGCGCAGCCTGAATGGCGAATGGG
[124 nt withheld, positions 4857-4980]
C
[91 nt withheld, positions 4982-5072]
A
[49 nt withheld, positions 5074-5122]
CCTTTGACGTTGGAGTCCACGTTCTTT
[37 nt withheld, positions 5150-5186]
ACCCTATCTCGGTCTATTCTTTTGATTTATAAGGGATTTTGCCGATTTCGGCCTATTGGTTAAAAAATGA
GCTGATTTAACAAAAATTTAACGCGAATTTTAACAAAATATTAACGCTTACAATTTAGGTGGCACTTTTC
GGGGAAATGTGCGCGGAACCCCTATTTGTTTATTTTTCTAAATACATTCAAATATGTATCCGCTCATGAG
ACAATAACCCTGATAAATGCTTCAATAATATTGAAAAAGGAAGAGTATGAGTATTCAACATTTCCGTGTC
GCCCTTATTCCCTTTTTTGCGGCATTTTGCCTTCCTGTTTTTGCTCACCCAGAAACGCTGGTGAAAGTAA
AAGATGCTGAAGATCAGTTGGGTGCACGAGTGGGTTACATCGAACTGGATCTCAACAGCGGTAAGATCCT
TGAGAGTTTTCGCCCCGAAGAACGTTTTCCAATGATGAGCACTTTTAAAGTTCTGCTATGTGGCGCGGTA
TTATCCCGTATTGACGCCGGGCAAGAGCAACTCGGTCGCCGCATACACTATTCTCAGAATGACTTGGTTG
AGTACTCACCAGTCACAGAAAAGCATCTTACGGATGGCATGACAGTAAGAGAATTATGCAGTGCTGCCAT
AACCATGAGTGATAACACTGCGGCCAACTTACTTCTGACAACGATCGGAGGACCGAAGGAGCTAACCGCT
TTTTTGCACAACATGGGGGATCATGTAACTCGCCTTGATCGTTGGGAACCGGAGCTGAATGAAGCCATAC
CAAACGACGAGCGTGACACCACGATGCCTGTAGCAATGGCAACAACGTTGCGCAAACTATTAACTGGCGA
ACTACTTACTCTAGCTTCCCGGCAACAATTAATAGACTGGATGGAGGCGGATAAAGTTGCAGGACCACTT
CTGCGCTCGGCCCTTCCGGCTGGCTGGTTTATTGCTGATAAATCTGGAGCCGGTGAGCGTGGGTCTCGCG
GTATCATTGCAGCACTGGGGCCAGATGGTAAGCCCTCCCGTATCGTAGTTATCTACACGACGGGGAGTCA
GGCAACTATGGATGAACGAAATAGACAGATCGCTGAGATAGGTGCCTCACTGATTAAGCATTGGTAACTG
TCAGACCAAGTTTACTCATATATACTTTAGATTGATTTAAAACTTCATTTTTAATTTAAAAGGATCTAGG
TGAAGATCCTTTTTGATAATCTCATGACCAAAATCCCTTAACGTGAGTTTTCGTTCCACTGAGCGTCAGA
CCCCGTAGAAAAGATCAAAGGATCTTCTTGAGATCCTTTTTTTCTGCGCGTAATCTGCTGCTTGCAAACA
AAAAAACCACCGCTACCAGCGGTGGTTTGTTTGCCGGATCAAGAGCTACCAACTCTTTTTCCGAAGGTAA
CTGGCTTCAGCAGAGCGCAGATACCAAATACTGTTCTTCTAGTGTAGCCGTAGTTAGGCCACCACTTCAA
GAACTCTGTAGCACCGCCTACATACCTCGCTCTGCTAATCCTGTTACCAGTGGCTGCTGCCAGTGGCGAT
AAGTCGTGTCTTACCGGGTTGGACTCAAGACGATAGTTACCGGATAAGGCGCAGCGGTCGGGCTGAACGG
GGGGTTCGTGCACACAGCCCAGCTTGGAGCGAACGACCTACACCGAACTGAGATACCTACAGCGTGAGCT
ATGAGAAAGCGCCACGCTTCCCGAAGGGAGAAAGGCGGACAGGTATCCGGTAAGCGGCAGGGTCGGAACA
GGAGAGCGCACGAGGGAGCTTCCAGGGGGAAACGCCTGGTATCTTTATAGTCCTGTCGGGTTTCGCCACC
TCTGACTTGAGCGTCGATTTTTGTGATGCTCGTCAGGGGGGCGGAGCCTATGGAAAAACGCCAGCAACGC
GGCCTTTTTACGGTTCCTGGCCTTTTGCTGGCCTTTTGCTCACATGTTCTTTCCTGCGTTATCCCCTGAT
TCTGTGGATAACCGTATTACCGCCTTTGAGTGAGCTGATACCGCTCGCCGCAGCCGAACGACCGAGCGCA
GCGAGTCAGTGAGCGAGGAAGCGGAAGAGCGCCCAATACGCAAACCGCCTCTCCCCGCGCGTTGGCCGAT
TCATTAATGCAGCTG
